>Addgene plasmid #127199 | pPTG-GG-sg2+sg3 | depositor full sequence | sequence record 243238 | pPTG-GG-sg2+sg3 sequence 3230 bps
CTGAAGCCAGTTACCTTCGGAAAAAGAGTTGGTAGCTCTTGATCCGGCAAACAAACCACCGCTGGTAGCG
GTGGTTTTTTTGTTTGCAAGCAGCAGATTACGCGCAGAAAAAAAGGATCTCAAGAAGATCCTTTGATCTT
TTCTACGGGGTCTGACGCTCAGTGGAACGAAAACTCACGTTAAGGGATTTTGGTCATGAGATTATCAAAA
AGGATCTTCACCTAGATCCTTTTAAATTAAAAATGAAGTTTTAAATCAATCTAAAGTATATATGAGTAAA
CTTGGTCTGACAGTTACCAATGCTTAATCAGTGAGGCACCTATCTCAGCGATCTGTCTATTTCGTTCATC
CATAGTTGCCTGACTCCCCGTCGTGTAGATAACTACGATACGGGAGGGCTTACCATCTGGCCCCAGTGCT
GCAATGATACCGCGAGACCCACGCTCACCGGCTCCAGATTTATCAGCAATAAACCAGCCAGCCGGAAGGG
CCGAGCGCAGAAGTGGTCCTGCAACTTTATCCGCCTCCATCCAGTCTATTAATTGTTGCCGGGAAGCTAG
AGTAAGTAGTTCGCCAGTTAATAGTTTGCGCAACGTTGTTGCCATTGCTACAGGCATCGTGGTGTCACGC
TCGTCGTTTGGTATGGCTTCATTCAGCTCCGGTTCCCAACGATCAAGGCGAGTTACATGATCCCCCATGT
TGTGCAAAAAAGCGGTTAGCTCCTTCGGTCCTCCGATCGTTGTCAGAAGTAAGTTGGCCGCAGTGTTATC
ACTCATGGTTATGGCAGCACTGCATAATTCTCTTACTGTCATGCCATCCGTAAGATGCTTTTCTGTGACT
GGTGAGTACTCAACCAAGTCATTCTGAGAATAGTGTATGCGGCGACCGAGTTGCTCTTGCCCGGCGTCAA
TACGGGATAATACCGCGCCACATAGCAGAACTTTAAAAGTGCTCATCATTGGAAAACGTTCTTCGGGGCG
AAAACTCTCAAGGATCTTACCGCTGTTGAGATCCAGTTCGATGTAACCCACTCGTGCACCCAACTGATCT
TCAGCATCTTTTACTTTCACCAGCGTTTCTGGGTGAGCAAAAACAGGAAGGCAAAATGCCGCAAAAAAGG
GAATAAGGGCGACACGGAAATGTTGAATACTCATACTCTTCCTTTTTCAATATTATTGAAGCATTTATCA
GGGTTATTGTCTCATGAGCGGATACATATTTGAATGTATTTAGAAAAATAAACAAATAGGGGTTCCGCGC
ACATTTCCCCGAAAAGTGCCACCTGGTCGACATTGATTATTGACTAGTAGTGGAGAATTCTGTACAAAAA
AGCAGGCTTTAAAGGAACCAATTCAGTCGACTGGATCCGGTACCAAGGTCGGGCAGGAAGAGGGCCTATT
TCCCATGATTCCTTCATATTTGCATATACGATACAAGGCTGTTAGAGAGATAATTAGAATTAATTTGACT
GTAAACACAAAGATATTAGTACAAAATACGTGACGTAGAAAGTAATAATTTCTTGGGTAGTTTGCAGTTT
TAAAATTATGTTTTAAAATGGACTATCATATGCTTACCGTAACTTGAAAGTATTTCGATTTCTTGGCTTT
ATATATCTTGTGGAAAGGACGAAACACCTCTAGAACAAAGCACCAGTGGTCTAGTGGTAGAATAGTACCC
TGCCACGGTACAGACCCGGGTTCGATTCCCGGCTGGTGCAGAACCTCTACAAATGTGGTAGTTTTAGAGC
TAGAAATAGCAAGTTAAAATAAGGCTAGTCCGTTATCAACTTGAAAAAGTGGCACCGAGTCGGTGCAACA
AAGCACCAGTGGTCTAGTGGTAGAATAGTACCCTGCCACGGTACAGACCCGGGTTCGATTCCCGGCTGGT
GCAGCAATGTATCTTATCATGTCGTTTTAGAGCTAGAAATAGCAAGTTAAAATAAGGCTAGTCCGTTATC
AACTTGAAAAAGTGGCACCGAGTCGGTGCTTTTTTTTTTAAGCTTGGCGTAATCATGGTCATAGCTGTTT
CCTGTGTGAAATTGTTATCCGCTCACAATTCCACACAACATACGAGCCGGAAGCATAAAGTGTAAAGCCT
GGGGTGCCTAATGAGTGAGCTAACTCACATTAATTGCGTTGCGCTCACTGCCCGCTTTCCAGTCGGGAAA
CCTGTCGTGCCAGCGGATCCGCATCTCAATTAGTCAGCAACCATAGTCCCGCCCCTAACTCCGCCCATCC
CGCCCCTAACTCCGCCCAGTTCCGCCCATTCTCCGCCCCATGGCTGACTAATTTTTTTTATTTATGCAGA
GGCCGAGGCCGCCTCGGCCTCTGAGCTATTCCAGAAGTAGTGAGGAGGCTTTTTTGGAGGCCTAGGCTTT
TGCAAAAAGCTAACTTGTTTATTGCAGCTTATAATGGTTACAAATAAAGCAATAGCATCACAAATTTCAC
AAATAAAGCATTTTTTTCACTGCATTCTAGTTGTGGTTTGTCCAAACTCATCAATGTATCTTATCATGTC
TGGATCCGCTGCATTAATGAATCGGCCAACGCGCGGGGAGAGGCGGTTTGCGTATTGGGCGCTCTTCCGC
TTCCTCGCTCACTGACTCGCTGCGCTCGGTCGTTCGGCTGCGGCGAGCGGTATCAGCTCACTCAAAGGCG
GTAATACGGTTATCCACAGAATCAGGGGATAACGCAGGAAAGAACATGTGAGCAAAAGGCCAGCAAAAGG
CCAGGAACCGTAAAAAGGCCGCGTTGCTGGCGTTTTTCCATAGGCTCCGCCCCCCTGACGAGCATCACAA
AAATCGACGCTCAAGTCAGAGGTGGCGAAACCCGACAGGACTATAAAGATACCAGGCGTTTCCCCCTGGA
AGCTCCCTCGTGCGCTCTCCTGTTCCGACCCTGCCGCTTACCGGATACCTGTCCGCCTTTCTCCCTTCGG
GAAGCGTGGCGCTTTCTCAATGCTCACGCTGTAGGTATCTCAGTTCGGTGTAGGTCGTTCGCTCCAAGCT
GGGCTGTGTGCACGAACCCCCCGTTCAGCCCGACCGCTGCGCCTTATCCGGTAACTATCGTCTTGAGTCC
AACCCGGTAAGACACGACTTATCGCCACTGGCAGCAGCCACTGGTAACAGGATTAGCAGAGCGAGGTATG
TAGGCGGTGCTACAGAGTTCTTGAAGTGGTGGCCTAACTACGGCTACACTAGAAGGACAGTATTTGGTAT
CTGCGCTCTG
Features (pLannotate 1.2.2; 19 found; start..end, strand, type, name):
    294..1154    -  CDS            AmpR: β-lactamase; bla; confers resistance to ampicillin, carbenicillin, and related antibiotics
   1155..1259    -  promoter       AmpR promoter: bla
   1289..1308    +  enhancer       CMV enhancer (fragment): human cytomegalovirus immediate early enhancer
   1321..1338    +  protein_bind   attB1 (fragment): mutant version of attB; recombination site for the Gateway® BP reaction BP Clonase™
   1390..1630    +  promoter       U6 promoter: RNA polymerase III promoter for human U6 snRNA
   1649..1719    +  ncRNA          tRNA: Accession: RF00005 - tRNA
   1741..1816    +  misc_RNA       gRNA scaffold: guide RNA scaffold for the Streptococcus pyogenes CRISPR/Cas9 system
   1822..1892    +  ncRNA          tRNA: Accession: RF00005 - tRNA
   1895..1913    +  polyA_signal   SV40 poly(A) signal (fragment): SV40 polyadenylation signal
   1914..1989    +  misc_RNA       gRNA scaffold: guide RNA scaffold for the Streptococcus pyogenes CRISPR/Cas9 system
   2042..2058    -  protein_bind   lac operator: The lac repressor binds to the lac operator to inhibit transcription in E. coli. This inhibition can be relieved by adding lactose or isopropyl-β-D-thiogalactopyranoside (IPTG). lac repressor encoded by lacI
   2066..2096    -  promoter       lac promoter: promoter for the E. coli lac operon
   2111..2132    -  protein_bind   CAP binding site: CAP binding activates transcription in the presence of cAMP. E. coli catabolite activator protein
   2145..2184    -  CDS            lacI (fragment): lac repressor; lacI; The lac repressor binds to the lac operator to inhibit transcription in E. coli. This inhibition can be relieved by adding lactose or isopropyl-β-D-thiogalactopyranoside (IPTG).
   2191..2213    +  promoter       SV40 promoter (fragment): SV40 enhancer and early promoter
   2237..2372    +  rep_origin     SV40 ori: SV40 origin of replication
   2392..2526    +  polyA_signal   SV40 poly(A) signal: SV40 polyadenylation signal
   2528..2582    -  CDS            lacI (fragment): lac repressor; lacI; The lac repressor binds to the lac operator to inhibit transcription in E. coli. This inhibition can be relieved by adding lactose or isopropyl-β-D-thiogalactopyranoside (IPTG).
   2765..123     -  rep_origin     ori (across the origin): high-copy-number ColE1/pMB1/pBR322/pUC origin of replication
