>Addgene plasmid #127199 | pPTG-GG-sg2+sg3 | addgene full sequence | sequence record 248025 | Addgene NGS Result
CTGAAGCCAGTTACCTTCGGAAAAAGAGTTGGTAGCTCTTGATCCGGCAAACAAACCACCGCTGGTAGCG
GTGGTTTTTTTGTTTGCAAGCAGCAGATTACGCGCAGAAAAAAAGGATCTCAAGAAGATCCTTTGATCTT
TTCTACGGGGTCTGACGCTCAGTGGAACGAAAACTCACGTTAAGGGATTTTGGTCATGAGATTATCAAAA
AGGATCTTCACCTAGATCCTTTTAAATTAAAAATGAAGTTTTAAATCAATCTAAAGTATATATGAGTAAA
CTTGGTCTGACAGTTACCAATGCTTAATCAGTGAGGCACCTATCTCAGCGATCTGTCTATTTCGTTCATC
CATAGTTGCCTGACTCCCCGTCGTGTAGATAACTACGATACGGGAGGGCTTACCATCTGGCCCCAGTGCT
GCAATGATACCGCGAGACCCACGCTCACCGGCTCCAGATTTATCAGCAATAAACCAGCCAGCCGGAAGGG
CCGAGCGCAGAAGTGGTCCTGCAACTTTATCCGCCTCCATCCAGTCTATTAATTGTTGCCGGGAAGCTAG
AGTAAGTAGTTCGCCAGTTAATAGTTTGCGCAACGTTGTTGCCATTGCTACAGGCATCGTGGTGTCACGC
TCGTCGTTTGGTATGGCTTCATTCAGCTCCGGTTCCCAACGATCAAGGCGAGTTACATGATCCCCCATGT
TGTGCAAAAAAGCGGTTAGCTCCTTCGGTCCTCCGATCGTTGTCAGAAGTAAGTTGGCCGCAGTGTTATC
ACTCATGGTTATGGCAGCACTGCATAATTCTCTTACTGTCATGCCATCCGTAAGATGCTTTTCTGTGACT
GGTGAGTACTCAACCAAGTCATTCTGAGAATAGTGTATGCGGCGACCGAGTTGCTCTTGCCCGGCGTCAA
TACGGGATAATACCGCGCCACATAGCAGAACTTTAAAAGTGCTCATCATTGGAAAACGTTCTTCGGGGCG
AAAACTCTCAAGGATCTTACCGCTGTTGAGATCCAGTTCGATGTAACCCACTCGTGCACCCAACTGATCT
TCAGCATCTTTTACTTTCACCAGCGTTTCTGGGTGAGCAAAAACAGGAAGGCAAAATGCCGCAAAAAAGG
GAATAAGGGCGACACGGAAATGTTGAATACTCATACTCTTCCTTTTTCAATATTATTGAAGCATTTATCA
GGGTTATTGTCTCATGAGCGGATACATATTTGAATGTATTTAGAAAAATAAACAAATAGGGGTTCCGCGC
ACATTTCCCCGAAAAGTGCCACCTGGGTCGACATTGATTATTGACTAGTAGTGGAGAATTCTGTACAAAA
AAGCAGGCTTTAAAGGAACCAATTCAGTCGACTGGATCCGGTACCAAGGTCGGGCAGGAAGAGGGCCTAT
TTCCCATGATTCCTTCATATTTGCATATACGATACAAGGCTGTTAGAGAGATAATTAGAATTAATTTGAC
TGTAAACACAAAGATATTAGTACAAAATACGTGACGTAGAAAGTAATAATTTCTTGGGTAGTTTGCAGTT
TTAAAATTATGTTTTAAAATGGACTATCATATGCTTACCGTAACTTGAAAGTATTTCGATTTCTTGGCTT
TATATATCTTGTGGAAAGGACGAAACACCTCTAGAACAAAGCACCAGTGGTCTAGTGGTAGAATAGTACC
CTGCCACGGTACAGACCCGGGTTCGATTCCCGGCTGGTGCAGAACCTCTACAAATGTGGTAGTTTTAGAG
CTAGAAATAGCAAGTTAAAATAAGGCTAGTCCGTTATCAACTTGAAAAAGTGGCACCGAGTCGGTGCAAC
AAAGCACCAGTGGTCTAGTGGTAGAATAGTACCCTGCCACGGTACAGACCCGGGTTCGATTCCCGGCTGG
TGCAGCAATGTATCTTATCATGTCGTTTTAGAGCTAGAAATAGCAAGTTAAAATAAGGCTAGTCCGTTAT
CAACTTGAAAAAGTGGCACCGAGTCGGTGCTTTTTTTTTTAAGCTTGGCGTAATCATGGTCATAGCTGTT
TCCTGTGTGAAATTGTTATCCGCTCACAATTCCACACAACATACGAGCCGGAAGCATAAAGTGTAAAGCC
TGGGGTGCCTAATGAGTGAGCTAACTCACATTAATTGCGTTGCGCTCACTGCCCGCTTTCCAGTCGGGAA
ACCTGTCGTGCCAGCGGATCCGCATCTCAATTAGTCAGCAACCATAGTCCCGCCCCTAACTCCGCCCATC
CCGCCCCTAACTCCGCCCAGTTCCGCCCATTCTCCGCCCCATGGCTGACTAATTTTTTTTATTTATGCAG
AGGCCGAGGCCGCCTCGGCCTCTGAGCTATTCCAGAAGTAGTGAGGAGGCTTTTTTGGAGGCCTAGGCTT
TTGCAAAAAGCTAACTTGTTTATTGCAGCTTATAATGGTTACAAATAAAGCAATAGCATCACAAATTTCA
CAAATAAAGCATTTTTTTCACTGCATTCTAGTTGTGGTTTGTCCAAACTCATCAATGTATCTTATCATGT
CTGGATCCGCTGCATTAATGAATCGGCCAACGCGCGGGGAGAGGCGGTTTGCGTATTGGGCGCTCTTCCG
CTTCCTCGCTCACTGACTCGCTGCGCTCGGTCGTTCGGCTGCGGCGAGCGGTATCAGCTCACTCAAAGGC
GGTAATACGGTTATCCACAGAATCAGGGGATAACGCAGGAAAGAACATGTGAGCAAAAGGCCAGCAAAAG
GCCAGGAACCGTAAAAAGGCCGCGTTGCTGGCGTTTTTCCATAGGCTCCGCCCCCCTGACGAGCATCACA
AAAATCGACGCTCAAGTCAGAGGTGGCGAAACCCGACAGGACTATAAAGATACCAGGCGTTTCCCCCTGG
AAGCTCCCTCGTGCGCTCTCCTGTTCCGACCCTGCCGCTTACCGGATACCTGTCCGCCTTTCTCCCTTCG
GGAAGCGTGGCGCTTTCTCATAGCTCACGCTGTAGGTATCTCAGTTCGGTGTAGGTCGTTCGCTCCAAGC
TGGGCTGTGTGCACGAACCCCCCGTTCAGCCCGACCGCTGCGCCTTATCCGGTAACTATCGTCTTGAGTC
CAACCCGGTAAGACACGACTTATCGCCACTGGCAGCAGCCACTGGTAACAGGATTAGCAGAGCGAGGTAT
GTAGGCGGTGCTACAGAGTTCTTGAAGTGGTGGCCTAACTACGGCTACACTAGAAGAACAGTATTTGGTA
TCTGCGCTCTG
Features (pLannotate 1.2.2; 19 found; start..end, strand, type, name):
    294..1154    -  CDS            AmpR: β-lactamase; bla; confers resistance to ampicillin, carbenicillin, and related antibiotics
   1155..1259    -  promoter       AmpR promoter: bla
   1290..1309    +  enhancer       CMV enhancer (fragment): human cytomegalovirus immediate early enhancer
   1322..1339    +  protein_bind   attB1 (fragment): mutant version of attB; recombination site for the Gateway® BP reaction BP Clonase™
   1391..1631    +  promoter       U6 promoter: RNA polymerase III promoter for human U6 snRNA
   1650..1720    +  ncRNA          tRNA: Accession: RF00005 - tRNA
   1742..1817    +  misc_RNA       gRNA scaffold: guide RNA scaffold for the Streptococcus pyogenes CRISPR/Cas9 system
   1823..1893    +  ncRNA          tRNA: Accession: RF00005 - tRNA
   1896..1914    +  polyA_signal   SV40 poly(A) signal (fragment): SV40 polyadenylation signal
   1915..1990    +  misc_RNA       gRNA scaffold: guide RNA scaffold for the Streptococcus pyogenes CRISPR/Cas9 system
   2043..2059    -  protein_bind   lac operator: The lac repressor binds to the lac operator to inhibit transcription in E. coli. This inhibition can be relieved by adding lactose or isopropyl-β-D-thiogalactopyranoside (IPTG). lac repressor encoded by lacI
   2067..2097    -  promoter       lac promoter: promoter for the E. coli lac operon
   2112..2133    -  protein_bind   CAP binding site: CAP binding activates transcription in the presence of cAMP. E. coli catabolite activator protein
   2146..2185    -  CDS            lacI (fragment): lac repressor; lacI; The lac repressor binds to the lac operator to inhibit transcription in E. coli. This inhibition can be relieved by adding lactose or isopropyl-β-D-thiogalactopyranoside (IPTG).
   2192..2214    +  promoter       SV40 promoter (fragment): SV40 enhancer and early promoter
   2238..2373    +  rep_origin     SV40 ori: SV40 origin of replication
   2393..2527    +  polyA_signal   SV40 poly(A) signal: SV40 polyadenylation signal
   2529..2583    -  CDS            lacI (fragment): lac repressor; lacI; The lac repressor binds to the lac operator to inhibit transcription in E. coli. This inhibition can be relieved by adding lactose or isopropyl-β-D-thiogalactopyranoside (IPTG).
   2766..123     -  rep_origin     ori (across the origin): high-copy-number ColE1/pMB1/pBR322/pUC origin of replication
