[The description below was written by a language model from this plasmid's Addgene catalogue record and pLannotate feature annotations shown in this document.]
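Description:
pPTG-GG-sg2+sg3 is a small (about 3.2 kb) mammalian expression plasmid that delivers two Streptococcus pyogenes Cas9 guide RNAs from a single promoter. The record lists the backbone as pBR322-derived. It is propagated in E. coli at high copy through a ColE1/pMB1-type origin and selected with ampicillin via the β-lactamase gene and its native promoter. Although the catalogue vector type includes "empty sgRNA plasmid", this version carries two specific spacers, sgRNA2 and sgRNA3.

The payload is a polycistronic tRNA-gRNA (PTG) array placed between SpeI and HindIII sites and driven by the human U6 RNA polymerase III promoter. The annotation shows the order tRNA, spacer plus gRNA scaffold, second tRNA, second spacer plus gRNA scaffold. After transcription as one primary RNA, the cell's endogenous tRNA-processing nucleases cut at the tRNA boundaries and release the two individual guides, so both are produced together from one transcription unit. The short "SV40 poly(A) signal fragment" annotated just before the second scaffold coincides with the sgRNA3 spacer position, which suggests that this guide targets an SV40 polyadenylation sequence; the record does not otherwise name the guides' targets.

No Cas9 gene is present, so the nuclease must be supplied separately. Remaining features are an SV40 origin, an SV40 poly(A) signal and lac promoter/operator and lacI remnants, which appear to be backbone carry-over. The depositor and sequenced records differ by only one nucleotide in length and have the same feature layout. The associated publication used the plasmid in nonviral, polymeric nanoparticle co-delivery of CRISPR-Cas9 plasmids, where paired guides enable gene deletion.
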