Addgene plasmid #127199: pPTG-GG-sg2+sg3
Purpose: Plasmid expressing sgRNA2 (TACCACATTTGTAGAGGTT) & sgRNA3 (CAATGTATCTTATCATGTC) as polycistronic tRNA-gRNA from single U6 promoter
Depositing lab: Jordan Green. Depositing organization: Johns Hopkins University and School of Medicine. Publication: Poly(Beta-Amino Ester) Nanoparticles Enable Nonviral Delivery of CRISPR-Cas9 Plasmids for Gene Knockout and Gene Deletion. Rui Y, Varanasi M, Mendes S, Yamagata HM, Wilson DR, Green JJ. Mol Ther Nucleic Acids. 2020 Apr 21;20:661-672. doi: 10.1016/j.omtn.2020.04.005. PubMed 32380416.
Backbone
  Vector backbone: pBR322
  Backbone size w/o insert (bp): 2300
  Total vector size (bp): 3230
  Vector type: Mammalian Expression ; Empty sgRNA plasmid
Growth in bacteria
  Bacterial resistance: Ampicillin, 100 μg/mL
  Growth temperature: 37°C
  Growth strain: DH5alpha
  Copy number: High Copy
Gene/Insert
  Gene/Insert name: tRNA-gRNA
  gRNA/shRNA sequence: TACCACATTTGTAGAGGTT & CAATGTATCTTATCATGTC
  Species: Synthetic; Mammalian expression
  Promoter: U6
  Cloning method: Restriction Enzyme; 5′ cloning site SpeI (not destroyed); 3′ cloning site HindIII (not destroyed)
  Sequencing primers: 5′ CAGGGTTATTGTCTCATGAGCGGA; 3′ CAATGTATCTTATCATGTC
Terms and licenses: Academic/Nonprofit Terms; Industry Terms: Not Available to Industry
How to cite: pPTG-GG-sg2+sg3 was a gift from Jordan Green (Addgene plasmid # 127199 ; http://n2t.net/addgene:127199 ; RRID:Addgene_127199)
